Addgene plasmid #186178: p146
Purpose: Shotgun Metagenomic Spike-in
Depositing lab: Karsten Zengler. Depositing organization: University of California, San Diego (UCSD). Publication: synDNA-a Synthetic DNA Spike-in Method for Absolute Quantification of Shotgun Metagenomic Sequencing. Zaramela LS, Tjuanta M, Moyne O, Neal M, Zengler K. mSystems. 2022 Dec 20;7(6):e0044722. doi: 10.1128/msystems.00447-22. Epub 2022 Nov 1. PubMed 36317886.
Backbone
  Vector backbone: pUC57
  Backbone manufacturer: GenScript
  Backbone size w/o insert (bp): 2710
  Total vector size (bp): 4708
  Vector type: Synthetic Biology ; Cloning
Growth in bacteria
  Bacterial resistance: Ampicillin, 100 μg/mL
  Growth temperature: 37°C
  Growth strain: DH5alpha
  Copy number: High Copy
Gene/Insert
  Gene/Insert name: synDNA 146 (alt name: p146)
  Species: Synthetic
  Insert size (bp): 2709
  Cloning method: Ligation Independent Cloning
  Sequencing primers: 5′ GTAAAACGACGGCCAGTG; 3′ GGAAACAGCTATGACCATG
Resource information
  A portion of this plasmid was derived from a plasmid made by: The synthetic gene was manufactured by GenScript.
Terms and licenses: Academic/Nonprofit Terms; Industry Terms: Not Available to Industry
How to cite: p146 was a gift from Karsten Zengler (Addgene plasmid # 186178 ; http://n2t.net/addgene:186178 ; RRID:Addgene_186178)
