[The description below was written by a language model from this plasmid's Addgene catalogue record and pLannotate feature annotations shown in this document.]
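Description:
p146 is a pUC57-based bacterial cloning plasmid that carries a fully synthetic DNA fragment, synDNA 146, intended as a spike-in standard for shotgun metagenomic sequencing. The backbone is a commercial gene-synthesis vector. It is maintained in E. coli at high copy through the ColE1/pUC-type origin and selected with ampicillin via the β-lactamase gene (AmpR) driven by its native bla promoter. The feature table also picks up short backbone remnants (fragments of bom, rop and lacI) that are not functional units.

The payload has no annotated features of its own. It falls in the roughly 2.1 kb unannotated stretch between the lacZα fragment on one side and the lac operator, lac promoter and CAP binding site on the other, which is where the pUC57 cloning site interrupts lacZα. The absence of annotations fits an artificial sequence labelled as synthetic in origin. Nothing in the record suggests it encodes a product or is meant to be expressed, although it lies downstream of the lac promoter. The listed sequencing primers anneal in the flanking lacZ region, so the insert can be read or amplified from either end.

The recorded sizes do not agree with one another. The catalogue gives a 2,709 bp insert in a 2,710 bp backbone, yet a total of 4,708 bp, while the sequenced record is 4,724 nt. An insert of about 2 kb fits the total and the feature map better.

According to the stated purpose and the associated publication title, the plasmid serves as a renewable source of one member of a synDNA spike-in set. Known amounts of such DNA are added to metagenomic samples so that read counts can be converted into absolute rather than relative abundances.
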