Features (pLannotate 1.2.2; 10 found; start..end, strand, type, name):
    137..236     +  misc_feature   bom (fragment): basis of mobility region from pBR322
    242..399     -  CDS            lacZα (fragment): LacZα fragment of β-galactosidase; lacZ fragment
   2527..2543    -  protein_bind   lac operator: The lac repressor binds to the lac operator to inhibit transcription in E. coli. This inhibition can be relieved by adding lactose or isopropyl-β-D-thiogalactopyranoside (IPTG). lac repressor encoded by lacI
   2551..2581    -  promoter       lac promoter: promoter for the E. coli lac operon
   2596..2617    -  protein_bind   CAP binding site: CAP binding activates transcription in the presence of cAMP. E. coli catabolite activator protein
   2630..2722    -  CDS            lacI (fragment): lac repressor; lacI; The lac repressor binds to the lac operator to inhibit transcription in E. coli. This inhibition can be relieved by adding lactose or isopropyl-β-D-thiogalactopyranoside (IPTG).
   2905..3493    -  rep_origin     ori: high-copy-number ColE1/pMB1/pBR322/pUC origin of replication
   3664..4524    -  CDS            AmpR: β-lactamase; bla; confers resistance to ampicillin, carbenicillin, and related antibiotics
   4525..4629    -  promoter       AmpR promoter: bla
   4724..35      +  CDS            rop (fragment) (across the origin): Rop protein, which maintains plasmids at low copy number; rop
>Addgene plasmid #186178 | p146 | addgene full sequence | sequence record 373238 | Addgene NGS Result
TCGCGCGTTTCGGTGATGACGGTGAAAACCTCTGACACATGCAGCTCCCGGAGACGGTCACAGCTTGTCT
GTAAGCGGATGCCGGGAGCAGACAAGCCCGTCAGGGCGCGTCAGCGGGTGTTGGCGGGTGTCGGGGCTGG
CTTAACTATGCGGCATCAGAGCAGATTGTACTGAGAGTGCACCATATGCGGTGTGAAATACCGCACAGAT
GCGTAAGGAGAAAATACCGCATCAGGCGCCATTCGCCATTCAGGCTGCGCAACTGTTGGGAAGGGCGATC
GGTGCGGGCCTCTTCGCTATTACGCCAGCTGGCGAAAGGGGGATGTGCTGCAAGGCGATTAAGTTGGGTA
ACGCCAGGGTTTTCCCAGTCACGACGTTGTAAAACGACGGCCAGTGAATTCGAGCTCGGTACCTCGCGAA
TGCATCTAGATGTTTAAACCGAACTTATCGGATTTGAGAGGGACAAGTGTGCATATTTCCGGGATTCGTA
TATCTGCTAAAGAGCCTAGAAACCGAGCTAAATTAGCGAAGTAACAATTTATGACTGAAATTATCATAAT
ACTCATCGTACGCCCTAGCTTTGTGCTCTACGGAAATTGCGTGTATATTAAACTTGACAGCGTAAGACAA
GAGCTCTTCGCTTTGAAGCACCTAATACGCGGTGCGCAGAATGCGCCTAATGATCAAACGGAACCCATAG
TAGACACATGTCGAATCTGCGGCAACCCGAGCCTATGAACGCCGGTTAGTTAAGTCACGCGGCCCTAGTT
AAATGTCTATTCGTGGAAGTCCGTACCAAATATGAGCGAGAAAGGACCGAAATCTGCAAATATATCGTCC
TGTATCGGTGTCTCTAGATGTCGACTTAGTATAAGACGACAGTTAGTTCGCGACCTCAGGACGAGCATAT
ATGCTGTCGTTGTCGATAAGCTTCTAACCTCTCTATGTCATGAAAGGCCAACACATAGTATCTACATGCC
GCTTCGTAAGGTATGCAGCGACCCGACTAGAGATGGTCATGTCGCACAGAAGAGCGTGCTTGGGAGTCGA
TGGTGCTGACTGGGTGAGAACGATATTGCCTGTAGGTACGATAACACCGCGAACGGTTGGTAGGAGGAGC
ATCTAGTATCCTTCAATACAATTTCAATACACAACATGGCATTACCGCTCGCTATAAGATCTCTTAGGAA
TGGACCGGCGACTCTGTAGTTGCATCATGTATCTTCAGCCTAGTCTTTAAGAGGGCTCACCCAATGCCGT
GGCTCAAGTGTAATTCCAAGGGATAAGAACTAGTAATGACGATGTAAGAGTGATGGTACAGGAAGTCGCT
CTCAGCACAAGCAGGCAGCAAGGGCGCACAGGAGCATAATTGCTAGTGTAACGATTTATTCGTACGTCAC
ATGCTAAGTGTGACACTGAATGCCTTCTATATAACGGATTGAAGACTGGGTTCATCGTCACCTGATGTTT
CCGCGCCATAGTGATGGTAGCTTGATGATCTCCGCACCCACTACCCAGCATACAATTGCCGCTTTGGTAA
GGTTCGGAATTGGCAGACCACAATCTTGGATCTAAATATGTTACCTGTGCGACATACCTGATACCTTGTT
AGGTAGAGTTCAAAGAGTATACTGAGGTCTGTGTGTAGAAATATTTGTTGGCGTGGAATAGCACAGTACT
AACCGTGGGTCGTGGTAAATCGGCTTGGTATATGAGCAGTATGTAGATGCGACGTAATTGTTCCAGTTCC
ACAGCATCGATCATCGGGCAATAATCTAAAGATTTGTAGTCTCTGCAAAACTAATGAGGATACAATTGGT
TAGTGCAATTTCTGTAGCTCATAGAGCGAGTTCCTCACTTTAATAGTCGGGTTGGGTTTACATACCAGTT
CGATATCGTGTATATACGTGCCAGAACACTCGGGTCGCTCGTAATGTCATTAATCCTACACTATGGTACC
CTTGAACCAGACTACGATATAACATTAGACAGTATAAGCTGTCGCTTGACTAAGCCCGCCGCGGGTTATT
ACTGAACACTTAAGAGGCAAGAATGTTATAGACATAGACTCTCCGTCGTCTCTTATACGAGAGATTGACG
TTAATGATCTGAATATAAGCGTTCGACTGGGACCTGGCTTCAACGCCGTAAGCAGGATCGTAGCCTTGAC
TGTATATATCGGCTTCTGTAGAAAGTTGGTCGACGCCTGGGATCAAATAATGTTACTGGCTGAAAGCCGA
GAGTTCACCCGATATAGGGAGCCGACCACGATTGGCGGTTTGAACGTATAAGGCATTAAATCCTATATAA
CTCCGCGGATCCTAAGTGCACAATATTCGACGGTGAATCGGTCATAAATCGTACTAGTGGTGAGACTGTA
GGTCGAGGGATAATAACGATCGACGCCTATTCAATTTAGGAAAGTGTCACATGAGTAAACCATGGATCGG
ATCCCGGGCCCGTCGACTGCAGAGGCCTGCATGCAAGCTTGGCGTAATCATGGTCATAGCTGTTTCCTGT
GTGAAATTGTTATCCGCTCACAATTCCACACAACATACGAGCCGGAAGCATAAAGTGTAAAGCCTGGGGT
GCCTAATGAGTGAGCTAACTCACATTAATTGCGTTGCGCTCACTGCCCGCTTTCCAGTCGGGAAACCTGT
CGTGCCAGCTGCATTAATGAATCGGCCAACGCGCGGGGAGAGGCGGTTTGCGTATTGGGCGCTCTTCCGC
TTCCTCGCTCACTGACTCGCTGCGCTCGGTCGTTCGGCTGCGGCGAGCGGTATCAGCTCACTCAAAGGCG
GTAATACGGTTATCCACAGAATCAGGGGATAACGCAGGAAAGAACATGTGAGCAAAAGGCCAGCAAAAGG
CCAGGAACCGTAAAAAGGCCGCGTTGCTGGCGTTTTTCCATAGGCTCCGCCCCCCTGACGAGCATCACAA
AAATCGACGCTCAAGTCAGAGGTGGCGAAACCCGACAGGACTATAAAGATACCAGGCGTTTCCCCCTGGA
AGCTCCCTCGTGCGCTCTCCTGTTCCGACCCTGCCGCTTACCGGATACCTGTCCGCCTTTCTCCCTTCGG
GAAGCGTGGCGCTTTCTCATAGCTCACGCTGTAGGTATCTCAGTTCGGTGTAGGTCGTTCGCTCCAAGCT
GGGCTGTGTGCACGAACCCCCCGTTCAGCCCGACCGCTGCGCCTTATCCGGTAACTATCGTCTTGAGTCC
AACCCGGTAAGACACGACTTATCGCCACTGGCAGCAGCCACTGGTAACAGGATTAGCAGAGCGAGGTATG
TAGGCGGTGCTACAGAGTTCTTGAAGTGGTGGCCTAACTACGGCTACACTAGAAGAACAGTATTTGGTAT
CTGCGCTCTGCTGAAGCCAGTTACCTTCGGAAAAAGAGTTGGTAGCTCTTGATCCGGCAAACAAACCACC
GCTGGTAGCGGTGGTTTTTTTGTTTGCAAGCAGCAGATTACGCGCAGAAAAAAAGGATCTCAAGAAGATC
CTTTGATCTTTTCTACGGGGTCTGACGCTCAGTGGAACGAAAACTCACGTTAAGGGATTTTGGTCATGAG
ATTATCAAAAAGGATCTTCACCTAGATCCTTTTAAATTAAAAATGAAGTTTTAAATCAATCTAAAGTATA
TATGAGTAAACTTGGTCTGACAGTTACCAATGCTTAATCAGTGAGGCACCTATCTCAGCGATCTGTCTAT
TTCGTTCATCCATAGTTGCCTGACTCCCCGTCGTGTAGATAACTACGATACGGGAGGGCTTACCATCTGG
CCCCAGTGCTGCAATGATACCGCGAGACCCACGCTCACCGGCTCCAGATTTATCAGCAATAAACCAGCCA
GCCGGAAGGGCCGAGCGCAGAAGTGGTCCTGCAACTTTATCCGCCTCCATCCAGTCTATTAATTGTTGCC
GGGAAGCTAGAGTAAGTAGTTCGCCAGTTAATAGTTTGCGCAACGTTGTTGCCATTGCTACAGGCATCGT
GGTGTCACGCTCGTCGTTTGGTATGGCTTCATTCAGCTCCGGTTCCCAACGATCAAGGCGAGTTACATGA
TCCCCCATGTTGTGCAAAAAAGCGGTTAGCTCCTTCGGTCCTCCGATCGTTGTCAGAAGTAAGTTGGCCG
CAGTGTTATCACTCATGGTTATGGCAGCACTGCATAATTCTCTTACTGTCATGCCATCCGTAAGATGCTT
TTCTGTGACTGGTGAGTACTCAACCAAGTCATTCTGAGAATAGTGTATGCGGCGACCGAGTTGCTCTTGC
CCGGCGTCAATACGGGATAATACCGCGCCACATAGCAGAACTTTAAAAGTGCTCATCATTGGAAAACGTT
CTTCGGGGCGAAAACTCTCAAGGATCTTACCGCTGTTGAGATCCAGTTCGATGTAACCCACTCGTGCACC
CAACTGATCTTCAGCATCTTTTACTTTCACCAGCGTTTCTGGGTGAGCAAAAACAGGAAGGCAAAATGCC
GCAAAAAAGGGAATAAGGGCGACACGGAAATGTTGAATACTCATACTCTTCCTTTTTCAATATTATTGAA
GCATTTATCAGGGTTATTGTCTCATGAGCGGATACATATTTGAATGTATTTAGAAAAATAAACAAATAGG
GGTTCCGCGCACATTTCCCCGAAAAGTGCCACCTGACGTCTAAGAAACCATTATTATCATGACATTAACC
TATAAAAATAGGCGTATCACGAGGCCCTTTCGTC
